Addgene plasmid #226621: pFB-GST-IRP2
Purpose: Expresses human IRP2 in insect cells
Depositing lab: Ning Zheng. Depositing organization: University of Washington. Publication: FBXL5 Regulates IRP2 Stability in Iron Homeostasis via an Oxygen-Responsive [2Fe2S] Cluster. Wang H, Shi H, Rajan M, Canarie ER, Hong S, Simoneschi D, Pagano M, Bush MF, Stoll S, Leibold EA, Zheng N. Mol Cell. 2020 Apr 2;78(1):31-41.e5. doi: 10.1016/j.molcel.2020.02.011. Epub 2020 Mar 2. PubMed 32126207.
Backbone
  Vector backbone: pFastBAC
  Backbone size w/o insert (bp): 5739
  Total vector size (bp): 8634
  Vector type: Insect Expression
Growth in bacteria
  Bacterial resistance: Ampicillin, 100 μg/mL
  Growth temperature: 37°C
  Growth strain: DH5alpha
  Copy number: High Copy
Gene/Insert
  Gene/Insert name: IRP2
  Species: H. sapiens (human)
  Insert size (bp): 2892
  GenBank ID: NM_004136.4
  Entrez Gene: IREB2 (a.k.a. ACO3, IRE-BP 2, IRE-BP2, IRP2, IRP2AD, NDCAMA)
  Promoter: Polyhedrin
  Tag / fusion protein: GST (N terminal on insert)
  Cloning method: Ligation Independent Cloning
  Sequencing primers: 5′ gggctggcaagccacgtttggtg; 3′ caaatgtggtatggctgatt
Terms and licenses: Academic/Nonprofit Terms; Industry Terms: Not Available to Industry
How to cite: pFB-GST-IRP2 was a gift from Ning Zheng (Addgene plasmid # 226621 ; http://n2t.net/addgene:226621 ; RRID:Addgene_226621)
