[The description below was written by a language model from this plasmid's Addgene catalogue record and pLannotate feature annotations shown in this document.]
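Description:
pFB-GST-IRP2 is a pFastBac-based baculovirus donor (transfer) plasmid of about 8.6 kb for producing human iron regulatory protein 2 (IRP2, gene IREB2) in insect cells. In E. coli it is maintained as a high-copy plasmid through a ColE1/pUC-type origin and selected with ampicillin via the bla gene; an f1 origin is also present. The expression cassette lies between the Tn7R and Tn7L ends of a mini-Tn7 element, together with a gentamicin acetyltransferase gene driven by the class 1 integron Pc promoter. This is the standard arrangement for Tn7-mediated transposition of the cassette and gentamicin marker into a baculovirus shuttle genome (bacmid) in a suitable E. coli host. The resulting recombinant bacmid is then used to generate virus in insect cells.

The payload is driven by the Autographa californica polyhedrin promoter, a very strong late baculoviral promoter. It directs an open reading frame that begins with Schistosoma japonicum glutathione S-transferase, followed after a short linker by the roughly 2.9 kb IRP2 coding sequence, giving an N-terminally GST-tagged protein. The record does not state whether the linker contains a protease cleavage site. Transcripts terminate at an SV40 polyadenylation signal. The insert was introduced by ligation-independent cloning. The automated annotation also reports small fragments (lacZα, SV40 large T antigen, and an Arabidopsis SKP1-like match near Tn7L); these look like backbone remnants or similarity hits, and the record assigns them no function.

IRP2 is an RNA-binding protein that recognises iron-responsive elements in mRNAs such as those for ferritin and the transferrin receptor. The GST fusion allows glutathione-affinity purification of recombinant protein, consistent with the associated work on FBXL5-dependent control of IRP2 stability in iron homeostasis.
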