Features (pLannotate 1.2.2; 17 found; start..end, strand, type, name):
     23..188     -  mobile_element Tn7L: mini-Tn7 element (left end of the Tn7 transposon) Tn7
    351..367     +  CDS            lacZα (fragment): LacZα fragment of β-galactosidase; lacZ fragment
    372..826     +  rep_origin     f1 ori (sequence partly withheld): f1 bacteriophage origin of replication; arrow indicates direction of (+) strand synthesis
    852..956     +  promoter       AmpR promoter: bla
    957..1817    +  CDS            AmpR: β-lactamase; bla; confers resistance to ampicillin, carbenicillin, and related antibiotics
   1988..2576    +  rep_origin     ori: high-copy-number ColE1/pMB1/pBR322/pUC origin of replication
   2762..2813    -  misc_feature   bom (fragment): basis of mobility region from pBR322
   2881..3105    -  mobile_element Tn7R: mini-Tn7 element (right end of the Tn7 transposon) Tn7
   3172..3705    -  CDS            GmR: gentamycin acetyltransferase; aacC1; confers resistance to gentamycin
   3875..3903    -  promoter       Pc promoter: intI1 (promoter lies within the coding sequence); class 1 integron promoter
   3881..4261    -  CDS            YPR2_ECOLX: Protein predicted: Swiss-Prot protein existence level 4. From Escherichia coli.
   4281..4372    +  promoter       polyhedrin promoter: polh from Autographa californica; promoter for the baculovirus polyhedrin gene
   4415..5068    +  CDS            GST26_SCHJA: Experimental evidence at protein level: Swiss-Prot protein existence level 1. GST isoenzymes appear to play a central role in the parasite detoxification system. Other functions are also suspected including a role in increasing the solubility of haematin in the parasite gut. From Schistosoma japonicum (Blood fluke).
   5096..7984    +  CDS            IREB2: IREB2_HUMAN - Experimental evidence at protein level: Swiss-Prot protein existence level 1. RNA-binding protein that binds to iron-responsive elements (IRES), which are stem-loop structures found in the 5'-UTR of ferritin, and delta aminolevulinic acid synthase mRNAs, and in the 3'-UTR of transferrin receptor mRNA. Binding to the IRE element in ferritin results in the repression of its mRNA translation. Binding of the protein to the transferrin receptor mRNA inhibits the degradation of this otherwise rapidly degraded mRNA. From Homo sapiens (Human).
   8075..8158    +  CDS            large T antigen (fragment): large T antigen from SV40 (simian virus 40)
   8181..8315    +  polyA_signal   SV40 poly(A) signal: SV40 polyadenylation signal
   8380..8634    +  CDS            SKP1A (fragment): SKP1A_ARATH - Also known as ASK1 From Arabidopsis thaliana (Mouse-ear cress).
>Addgene plasmid #226621 | pFB-GST-IRP2 | addgene full sequence | sequence record 449163 | Addgene NGS Result
CCTGGGCGGCCTAGGAGATCCGAACCAGATAAGTGAAATCTAGTTCCAAACTATTTTGTCATTTTTAATT
TTCGTATTAGCTTACGACGCTACACCCAGTTCCCATCTATTTTGTCACTCTTCCCTAAATAATCCTTAAA
AACTCCATTTCCACCCCTCCCAGTTCCCAACTATTTTGTCCGCCCACAGCGGGGCATTTTTCTTCCTGTT
ATGTTTTTAATCAAACATCCTGCCAACTCCATGTGACAAACCGTCATCTTCGGCTACTTTTTCTCTGTCA
CAGAATGAAAATTTTTCTGTCATCTCTTCGTTATTAATGTTTGTAATTGACTGAATATCAACGCTTATTT
GCAGCCTGAATGGCGAATGGG
[124 nt withheld, positions 372-495]
C
[91 nt withheld, positions 497-587]
A
[49 nt withheld, positions 589-637]
CCTTTGACGTTGGAGTCCACGTTCTT
[37 nt withheld, positions 664-700]
ACCCTATCTCGGTCTATTCTTTTGATTTATAAGGGATTTTGCCGATTTCGGCCTATTGGTTAAAAAATGA
GCTGATTTAACAAAAATTTAACGCGAATTTTAACAAAATATTAACGCTTACAATTTAGGTGGCACTTTTC
GGGGAAATGTGCGCGGAACCCCTATTTGTTTATTTTTCTAAATACATTCAAATATGTATCCGCTCATGAG
ACAATAACCCTGATAAATGCTTCAATAATATTGAAAAAGGAAGAGTATGAGTATTCAACATTTCCGTGTC
GCCCTTATTCCCTTTTTTGCGGCATTTTGCCTTCCTGTTTTTGCTCACCCAGAAACGCTGGTGAAAGTAA
AAGATGCTGAAGATCAGTTGGGTGCACGAGTGGGTTACATCGAACTGGATCTCAACAGCGGTAAGATCCT
TGAGAGTTTTCGCCCCGAAGAACGTTTTCCAATGATGAGCACTTTTAAAGTTCTGCTATGTGGCGCGGTA
TTATCCCGTATTGACGCCGGGCAAGAGCAACTCGGTCGCCGCATACACTATTCTCAGAATGACTTGGTTG
AGTACTCACCAGTCACAGAAAAGCATCTTACGGATGGCATGACAGTAAGAGAATTATGCAGTGCTGCCAT
AACCATGAGTGATAACACTGCGGCCAACTTACTTCTGACAACGATCGGAGGACCGAAGGAGCTAACCGCT
TTTTTGCACAACATGGGGGATCATGTAACTCGCCTTGATCGTTGGGAACCGGAGCTGAATGAAGCCATAC
CAAACGACGAGCGTGACACCACGATGCCTGTAGCAATGGCAACAACGTTGCGCAAACTATTAACTGGCGA
ACTACTTACTCTAGCTTCCCGGCAACAATTAATAGACTGGATGGAGGCGGATAAAGTTGCAGGACCACTT
CTGCGCTCGGCCCTTCCGGCTGGCTGGTTTATTGCTGATAAATCTGGAGCCGGTGAGCGTGGCTCTCGCG
GTATCATTGCAGCACTGGGGCCAGATGGTAAGCCCTCCCGTATCGTAGTTATCTACACGACGGGGAGTCA
GGCAACTATGGATGAACGAAATAGACAGATCGCTGAGATAGGTGCCTCACTGATTAAGCATTGGTAACTG
TCAGACCAAGTTTACTCATATATACTTTAGATTGATTTAAAACTTCATTTTTAATTTAAAAGGATCTAGG
TGAAGATCCTTTTTGATAATCTCATGACCAAAATCCCTTAACGTGAGTTTTCGTTCCACTGAGCGTCAGA
CCCCGTAGAAAAGATCAAAGGATCTTCTTGAGATCCTTTTTTTCTGCGCGTAATCTGCTGCTTGCAAACA
AAAAAACCACCGCTACCAGCGGTGGTTTGTTTGCCGGATCAAGAGCTACCAACTCTTTTTCCGAAGGTAA
CTGGCTTCAGCAGAGCGCAGATACCAAATACTGTTCTTCTAGTGTAGCCGTAGTTAGGCCACCACTTCAA
GAACTCTGTAGCACCGCCTACATACCTCGCTCTGCTAATCCTGTTACCAGTGGCTGCTGCCAGTGGCGAT
AAGTCGTGTCTTACCGGGTTGGACTCAAGACGATAGTTACCGGATAAGGCGCAGCGGTCGGGCTGAACGG
GGGGTTCGTGCACACAGCCCAGCTTGGAGCGAACGACCTACACCGAACTGAGATACCTACAGCGTGAGCT
ATGAGAAAGCGCCACGCTTCCCGAAGGGAGAAAGGCGGACAGGTATCCGGTAAGCGGCAGGGTCGGAACA
GGAGAGCGCACGAGGGAGCTTCCAGGGGGAAACGCCTGGTATCTTTATAGTCCTGTCGGGTTTCGCCACC
TCTGACTTGAGCGTCGATTTTTGTGATGCTCGTCAGGGGGGCGGAGCCTATGGAAAAACGCCAGCAACGC
GGCCTTTTTACGGTTCCTGGCCTTTTGCTGGCCTTTTGCTCACATGTTCTTTCCTGCGTTATCCCCTGAT
TCTGTGGATAACCGTATTACCGCCTTTGAGTGAGCTGATACCGCTCGCCGCAGCCGAACGACCGAGCGCA
GCGAGTCAGTGAGCGAGGAAGCGGAAGAGCGCCTGATGCGGTATTTTCTCCTTACGCATCTGTGCGGTAT
TTCACACCGCATAGACCAGCCGCGTAACCTGGCAAAATCGGTTACGGTTGAGTAATAAATGGATGCCCTG
CGTAAGCGGGTGTGGGCGGACAATAAAGTCTTAAACTGAACAAAATAGATCTAAACTATGACAATAAAGT
CTTAAACTAGACAGAATAGTTGTAAACTGAAATCAGTCCAGTTATGCTGTGAAAAAGCATACTGGACTTT
TGTTATGGCTAAAGCAAACTCTTCATTTTCTGAAGTGCAAATTGCCCGTCGTATTAAAGAGGGGCGTGGC
CAAGGGCATGGTAAAGACTATATTCGCGGCGTTGTGACAATTTACCGAACAACTCCGCGGCCGGGAAGCC
GATCTCGGCTTGAACGAATTGTTAGGTGGCGGTACTTGGGTCGATATCAAAGTGCATCACTTCTTCCCGT
ATGCCCAACTTTGTATAGAGAGCCACTGCGGGATCGTCACCGTAATCTGCTTGCACGTAGATCACATAAG
CACCAAGCGCGTTGGCCTCATGCTTGAGGAGATTGATGAGCGCGGTGGCAATGCCCTGCCTCCGGTGCTC
GCCGGAGACTGCGAGATCATAGATATAGATCTCACTACGCGGCTGCTCAAACTTGGGCAGAACGTAAGCC
GCGAGAGCGCCAACAACCGCTTCTTGGTCGAAGGCAGCAAGCGCGATGAATGTCTTACTACGGAGCAAGT
TCCCGAGGTAATCGGAGTCCGGCTGATGTTGGGAGTAGGTGGCTACGTCTCCGAACTCACGACCGAAAAG
ATCAAGAGCAGCCCGCATGGATTTGACTTGGTCAGGGCCGAGCCTACATGTGCGAATGATGCCCATACTT
GAGCCACCTAACTTTGTTTTAGGGCGACTGCCCTGCTGCGTAACATCGTTGCTGCTCCATAACATCAAAC
ATCGACCCACGGCGTAACGCGCTTGCTGCTTGGATGCCCGAGGCATAGACTGTACAAAAAAACAGTCATA
ACAAGCCATGAAAACCGCCACTGCGCCGTTACCACCGCTGCGTTCGGTCAAGGTTCTGGACCAGTTGCGT
GAGCGCATACGCTACTTGCATTACAGTTTACGAACCGAACAGGCTTATGTCAACTGGGTTCGTGCCTTCA
TCCGTTTCCACGGTGTGCGTCACCCGGCAACCTTGGGCAGCAGCGAAGTCGAGGCATTTCTGTCCTGGCT
GGCGAACGAGCGCAAGGTTTCGCTCTCCACGCATCGTCAGGCATTGGCGGCCTTGCTGTTCTTCTACGGC
AAGGTGCTGTGCACGGATCTGCCCTGGCTTCAGGAGATCGGAAGACCTCGGCCGTCGCGGCGCTTGCCGG
TGGTGCTGACCCCGGATGAAGTGGTTCGCATCCTCGGTTTTCTGGAAGGCGAGCATCGTTTGTTCGCCCA
GGACTCTAGCTATAGTTCTAGTGGTTGGCTACGTATTAATTAAGGATGGAAGGGTGTGTAGGTTACCGGA
ATATTAATAGATCATGGAGATAATTAAAATGATAACCATCTCGCAAATAAATAAGTATTTTACTGTTTTC
GTAACAGTTTTGTAATAAAAAAACCTATAAATATTCCGGATTATTCATACCGTCCCACCATCGGGCGCGG
ATCTATGTCCCCTATACTAGGTTATTGGAAAATTAAGGGCCTTGTGCAACCCACTCGACTTCTTTTGGAA
TATCTTGAAGAAAAATATGAAGAGCATTTGTATGAGCGCGATGAAGGTGATAAATGGCGAAACAAAAAGT
TTGAATTGGGTTTGGAGTTTCCCAATCTTCCTTATTATATTGATGGTGATGTTAAATTAACACAGTCTAT
GGCCATCATACGTTATATAGCTGACAAGCACAACATGTTGGGTGGTTGTCCAAAAGAGCGTGCAGAGATT
TCAATGCTTGAAGGAGCGGTTTTGGATATTAGATACGGTGTTTCGAGAATTGCATATAGTAAAGACTTTG
AAACTCTCAAAGTTGATTTTCTTAGCAAGCTACCTGAAATGCTGAAAATGTTCGAAGATCGTTTATGTCA
TAAAACATATTTAAATGGTGATCATGTAACCCATCCTGACTTCATGTTGTATGACGCTCTTGATGTTGTT
TTATACATGGACCCAATGTGCCTGGATGCGTTCCCAAAATTAGTTTGTTTTAAAAAACGTATTGAAGCTA
TCCCACAAATTGATAAGTACTTGAAATCCAGCAAGTATATAGCATGGCCTTTGCAGGGCTGGCAAGCCAC
GTTTGGTGGTGGCGACCATCCTCCAAAATCGGATGAAAACCTCTACTTCCAATCGATGGACGCCCCAAAA
GCAGGATACGCCTTTGAGTACCTTATTGAAACATTAAATGACAGTTCACATAAGAAGTTCTTCGATGTAT
CTAAACTTGGCACCAAGTATGATGTTCTGCCTTACTCAATACGGGTCTTGTTGGAAGCTGCTGTACGAAA
TTGTGATGGCTTTTTAATGAAGAAGGAAGATGTTATGAACATTTTAGACTGGAAAACCAAACAAAGCAAT
GTTGAAGTGCCCTTTTTCCCTGCCCGTGTTCTTCTTCAAGATTTTACTGGAATACCAGCAATGGTGGATT
TTGCTGCTATGAGGGAGGCAGTGAAAACTCTTGGAGGTGATCCTGAGAAAGTCCATCCTGCTTGTCCGAC
AGATCTTACAGTTGACCATTCTTTACAAATTGACTTCAGTAAATGTGCAATACAGAATGCACCAAATCCT
GGAGGTGGTGACCTGCAGAAAGCAGGAAAGCTCTCTCCACTTAAAGTGCAGCCTAAGAAGCTTCCCTGCA
GAGGCCAGACTACCTGCCGAGGATCTTGTGATTCTGGAGAACTAGGCCGAAACTCAGGAACATTTTCTTC
GCAGATTGAGAATACACCCATCCTGTGTCCTTTTCATTTGCAACCAGTGCCTGAACCTGAAACAGTGTTA
AAAAATCAAGAAGTAGAATTCGGCAGAAATCGAGAGAGGCTTCAGTTTTTTAAGTGGAGTTCAAGAGTTT
TTAAGAATGTGGCAGTGATCCCTCCTGGAACTGGAATGGCTCATCAAATAAACTTAGAATATTTGTCAAG
AGTGGTTTTTGAAGAAAAAGACCTCCTCTTCCCAGACAGTGTAGTCGGCACAGATTCACACATAACGATG
GTGAATGGTTTAGGGATTCTGGGGTGGGGGGTTGGAGGCATTGAAACAGAAGCAGTTATGCTTGGTCTGC
CAGTTTCTCTTACTTTACCAGAGGTGGTTGGATGTGAGTTAACTGGGTCATCAAACCCTTTTGTTACATC
CATAGATGTTGTTCTTGGTATTACAAAGCACCTCAGGCAAGTAGGAGTGGCTGGAAAGTTTGTTGAGTTT
TTTGGAAGTGGAGTTTCACAATTATCTATAGTTGATCGAACTACAATAGCAAACATGTGTCCGGAATATG
GTGCTATCCTCAGCTTTTTCCCTGTTGACAATGTGACATTAAAACATTTAGAACATACAGGTTTTAGCAA
AGCCAAACTCGAATCAATGGAAACATACCTTAAAGCTGTGAAATTGTTTCGAAATGACCAGAATTCTTCA
GGAGAACCTGAATACTCCCAGGTGATCCAGATTAATCTGAATTCAATAGTTCCATCTGTTAGTGGTCCAA
AAAGACCTCAGGATAGAGTTGCTGTGACAGATATGAAAAGCGATTTCCAGGCTTGCTTAAATGAAAAGGT
TGGATTTAAAGGCTTCCAAATTGCAGCTGAAAAACAAAAGGATATTGTCTCCATTCATTATGAAGGAAGT
GAATATAAGCTGTCTCATGGATCAGTGGTCATTGCTGCAGTTATCAGTTGTACCAATAATTGCAATCCAT
CTGTCATGCTTGCTGCAGGTCTTTTGGCTAAAAAGGCTGTTGAAGCTGGTCTGCGTGTTAAACCTTATAT
AAGAACAAGTTTATCTCCAGGCAGTGGGATGGTTACACATTACCTCAGTTCAAGTGGAGTATTACCATAT
CTAAGTAAGCTTGGATTTGAAATCGTTGGCTATGGATGTTCAACTTGTGTGGGAAATACAGCACCCTTAT
CAGACGCAGTTTTAAATGCAGTAAAACAGGGTGATTTGGTTACCTGTGGAATTTTATCTGGAAACAAAAA
TTTTGAAGGTCGTCTTTGTGATTGTGTTCGTGCCAATTATCTTGCCTCTCCACCCTTAGTGGTAGCTTAT
GCCATAGCAGGCACAGTGAATATAGATTTCCAGACAGAACCTTTAGGTACTGACCCCACCGGCAAGAACA
TTTACCTGCATGATATTTGGCCTAGTCGAGAAGAAGTTCATCGAGTAGAGGAAGAACATGTTATACTATC
CATGTTTAAAGCATTAAAAGATAAAATAGAAATGGGGAATAAACGGTGGAATTCCTTAGAAGCACCGGAT
TCAGTTTTGTTTCCATGGGACTTAAAGTCTACTTATATCAGATGCCCTTCATTTTTTGATAAACTTACCA
AAGAGCCAATTGCACTCCAGGCTATTGAAAATGCCCATGTCTTATTATATTTGGGAGACTCTGTCACAAC
AGATCATATATCACCTGCAGGAAGTATCGCTAGGAATAGTGCTGCCGCTAAGTATTTGACAAACAGAGGC
CTTACCCCTCGTGAATTCAACTCTTACGGAGCTCGAAGAGGTAATGATGCTGTAATGACAAGAGGCACTT
TTGCAAATATCAAGCTTTTTAATAAGTTTATTGGAAAACCAGCTCCTAAAACAATTCATTTTCCATCAGG
ACAGACGCTAGATGTATTTGAGGCTGCAGAGCTGTACCAGAAAGAAGGTATCCCACTGATTATTTTAGCA
GGAAAGAAATATGGTTCAGGAAACTCCAGAGACTGGGCTGCCAAAGGACCGTATTTACTGGGTGTGAAAG
CTGTTTTGGCTGAAAGTTATGAAAAAATACACAAAGATCATTTGATTGGAATTGGCATAGCTCCACTTCA
GTTCCTTCCAGGAGAAAATGCAGATTCCTTGGGCCTCTCCGGTAGAGAAACATTTTCTTTAACATTTCCT
GAAGAACTGTCTCCTGGAATTACATTGAATATACAGACAAGCACTGGAAAAGTATTCAGCGTGATTGCTT
CGTTTGAAGATGATGTGGAAATAACATTATACAAACATGGAGGATTATTAAACTTTGTGGCACGAAAATT
CTCATGACCGGAGGATGAGTGTGGCGGCCGCTTTCGAATCTAGAGCCTGCAGTCTCGAGGCATGCGGTAC
CAAGCTTGTCGAGAAGTACTAGAGGATCATAATCAGCCATACCACATTTGTAGAGGTTTTACTTGCTTTA
AAAAACCTCCCACACCTCCCCCTGAACCTGAAACATAAAATGAATGCAATTGTTGTTGTTAACTTGTTTA
TTGCAGCTTATAATGGTTACAAATAAAGCAATAGCATCACAAATTTCACAAATAAAGCATTTTTTTCACT
GCATTCTAGTTGTGGTTTGTCCAAACTCATCAATGTATCTTATCATGTCTGGATCTGATCACTGCTTGAG
TAATCCCACCACTCCTCTCCACTTAATTAACCTAGAGGCCGCGCTGGCCTCTGCGAAGAAGATTGTGTTG
AAGAGTTCCGATGGTGAATCTTTCGAGGTTGAGGAGGCGGTGGCTCTCGAGTCACAAACCATAGCGCATA
TGGTTGAAGACGACTGCGTCGACAACGGAGTCCCTCTTCCTAACGTCACGAGCAAGATCCTCGCCAAGGT
GATCGAGTATTGCAAGAGGCACGTCGAGGCTGCTGCCTCTAAGGCCGAGGCCGTCGAGGGTGCTGCTACC
TCCGATGACGATCTTAAGGCCTGG
